>Addgene plasmid #207229 | pFUW-TetO-TSC22D1 | addgene full sequence | sequence record 416333 | Addgene NGS Result
CGATGTACGGGCCAGATATACGCGTTGACATTGATTATTGACTAGTTATTAATAGTAATCAATTACGGGG
TCATTAGTTCATAGCCCATATATGGAGTTCCGCGTTACATAACTTACGGTAAATGGCCCGCCTGGCTGAC
CGCCCAACGACCCCCGCCCATTGACGTCAATAATGACGTATGTTCCCATAGTAACGCCAATAGGGACTTT
CCATTGACGTCAATGGGTGGAGTATTTACGGTAAACTGCCCACTTGGCAGTACATCAAGTGTATCATATG
CCAAGTACGCCCCCTATTGACGTCAATGACGGTAAATGGCCCGCCTGGCATTATGCCCAGTACATGACCT
TATGGGACTTTCCTACTTGGCAGTACATCTACGTATTAGTCATCGCTATTACCATGGTGATGCGGTTTTG
GCAGTACATCAATGGGCGTGGATAGCGGTTTGACTCACGGGGATTTCCAAGTCTCCACCCCATTGACGTC
AATGGGAGTTTGTTTTGGCACCAAAATCAACGGGACTTTCCAAAATGTCGTAACAACTCCGCCCCATTGA
CGCAAATGGGCGGTAGGCGTGTACGGTGGGAGGTCTATATAAGCAGCGCGTTTTGCCTGTACTGGGTCTC
TCTGGTTAGACCAGATCTGAGCCTGGGAGCTCTCTGGCTAACTAGGGAACCCACTGCTTAAGCCTCAATA
AAGCTTGCCTTGAGTGCTTCAAGTAGTGTGTGCCCGTCTGTTGTGTGACTCTGGTAACTAGAGATCCCTC
AGACCCTTTTAGTCAGTGTGGAAAATCTCTAGCAGTGGCGCCCGAACAGGGACTTGAAAGCGAAAGGGAA
ACCAGAGGAGCTCTCTCGACGCAGGACTCGGCTTGCTGAAGCGCGCACGGCAAGAGGCGAGGGGCGGCGA
CTGGTGAGTACGCCAAAAATTTTGACTAGCGGAGGCTAGAAGGAGAGAGATGGGTGCGAGAGCGTCAGTA
TTAAGCGGGGGAGAATTAGATCGCGATGGGAAAAAATTCGGTTAAGGCCAGGGGGAAAGAAAAAATATAA
ATTAAAACATATAGTATGGGCAAGCAGGGAGCTAGAACGATTCGCAGTTAATCCTGGCCTGTTAGAAACA
TCAGAAGGCTGTAGACAAATACTGGGACAGCTACAACCATCCCTTCAGACAGGATCAGAAGAACTTAGAT
CATTATATAATACAGTAGCAACCCTCTATTGTGTGCATCAAAGGATAGAGATAAAAGACACCAAGGAAGC
TTTAGACAAGATAGAGGAAGAGCAAAACAAAAGTAAGACCACCGCACAGCAAGCGGCCGCTGATCTTCAG
ACCTGGAGGAGGAGATATGAGGGACAATTGGAGAAGTGAATTATATAAATATAAAGTAGTAAAAATTGAA
CCATTAGGAGTAGCACCCACCAAGGCAAAGAGAAGAGTGGTGCAGAGAGAAAAAAGAGCAGTGGGAATAG
GAGCTTTGTTCCTTGGGTTCTTGGGAGCAGCAGGAAGCACTATGGGCGCAGCGTCAATGACGCTGACGGT
ACAGGCCAGACAATTATTGTCTGGTATAGTGCAGCAGCAGAACAATTTGCTGAGGGCTATTGAGGCGCAA
CAGCATCTGTTGCAACTCACAGTCTGGGGCATCAAGCAGCTCCAGGCAAGAATCCTGGCTGTGGAAAGAT
ACCTAAAGGATCAACAGCTCCTGGGGATTTGGGGTTGCTCTGGAAAACTCATTTGCACCACTGCTGTGCC
TTGGAATGCTAGTTGGAGTAATAAATCTCTGGAACAGATTTGGAATCACACGACCTGGATGGAGTGGGAC
AGAGAAATTAACAATTACACAAGCTTAATACACTCCTTAATTGAAGAATCGCAAAACCAGCAAGAAAAGA
ATGAACAAGAATTATTGGAATTAGATAAATGGGCAAGTTTGTGGAATTGGTTTAACATAACAAATTGGCT
GTGGTATATAAAATTATTCATAATGATAGTAGGAGGCTTGGTAGGTTTAAGAATAGTTTTTGCTGTACTT
TCTATAGTGAATAGAGTTAGGCAGGGATATTCACCATTATCGTTTCAGACCCACCTCCCAACCCCGAGGG
GACCCGACAGGCCCGAAGGAATAGAAGAAGAAGGTGGAGAGAGAGACAGAGACAGATCCATTCGATTAGT
GAACGGATCGGCACTGCGTGCGCCAATTCTGCAGACAAATGGCAGTATTCATCCACAATTTTAAAAGAAA
AGGGGGGATTGGGGGGTACAGTGCAGGGGAAAGAATAGTAGACATAATAGCAACAGACATACAAACTAAA
GAATTACAAAAACAAATTACAAAAATTCAAAATTTTCGGGTTTATTACAGGGACAGCAGAGATCCAGTTT
GGTTAGATCTCGAGTTTACCACTCCCTATCAGTGATAGAGAAAAGTGAAAGTCGAGTTTACCACTCCCTA
TCAGTGATAGAGAAAAGTGAAAGTCGAGTTTACCACTCCCTATCAGTGATAGAGAAAAGTGAAAGTCGAG
TTTACCACTCCCTATCAGTGATAGAGAAAAGTGAAAGTCGAGTTTACCACTCCCTATCAGTGATAGAGAA
AAGTGAAAGTCGAGTTTACCACTCCCTATCAGTGATAGAGAAAAGTGAAAGTCGAGTTTACCACTCCCTA
TCAGTGATAGAGAAAAGTGAAAGTCGAGCTCGGTACCCGGGTCGAGGTAGGCGTGTACGGTGGGAGGCCT
ATATAAGCAGAGCTCGTTTAGTGAACCGTCAGATCGCCTGGAGACGCCATCCACGCTGTTTTGACCTCCA
TAGAAGACACCGGGACCGATCCAGCCTCCGCGGCCCCGAATTCACCGGTTCTAGAATGAAATCCCAATGG
TGTAGACCAGTGGCGATGGATCTAGGAGTTTACCAACTGAGACATTTTTCAATTTCTTTCTTGTCATCCT
TGCTGGGGACTGAAAACGCTTCTGTGAGACTTGATAATAGCTCCTCTGGTGCAAGTGTGGTAGCTATTGA
CAACAAAATCGAGCAAGCTATGGATCTAGTGAAAAGCCATTTGATGTATGCGGTCAGAGAAGAAGTGGAG
GTCCTCAAAGAGCAAATCAAAGAACTAATAGAGAAAAATTCCCAGCTGGAGCAGGAGAACAATCTGCTGA
AGACACTGGCCAGTCCTGAGCAGCTTGCCCAGTTTCAGGCCCAGCTGCAGACTGGCTCCCCCCCTGCCAC
CACCCAGCCACAGGGCACCACACAGCCCCCCGCCCAGCCAGCATCGCAGGGCTCAGGACCAACCGCATAG
TTCGAAGATATCAAGCTTATCGATAATCAACCTCTGGATTACAAAATTTGTGAAAGATTGACTGGTATTC
TTAACTATGTTGCTCCTTTTACGCTATGTGGATACGCTGCTTTAATGCCTTTGTATCATGCTATTGCTTC
CCGTATGGCTTTCATTTTCTCCTCCTTGTATAAATCCTGGTTGCTGTCTCTTTATGAGGAGTTGTGGCCC
GTTGTCAGGCAACGTGGCGTGGTGTGCACTGTGTTTGCTGACGCAACCCCCACTGGTTGGGGCATTGCCA
CCACCTGTCAGCTCCTTTCCGGGACTTTCGCTTTCCCCCTCCCTATTGCCACGGCGGAACTCATCGCCGC
CTGCCTTGCCCGCTGCTGGACAGGGGCTCGGCTGTTGGGCACTGACAATTCCGTGGTGTTGTCGGGGAAA
TCATCGTCCTTTCCTTGGCTGCTCGCCTGTGTTGCCACCTGGATTCTGCGCGGGACGTCCTTCTGCTACG
TCCCTTCGGCCCTCAATCCAGCGGACCTTCCTTCCCGCGGCCTGCTGCCGGCTCTGCGGCCTCTTCCGCG
TCTTCGCCTTCGCCCTCAGACGAGTCGGATCTCCCTTTGGGCCGCCTCCCCGCATCGATACCGTCGACCT
CGAGACCTAGAAAAACATGGAGCAATCACAAGTAGCAATACAGCAGCTACCAATGCTGATTGTGCCTGGC
TAGAAGCACAAGAGGAGGAGGAGGTGGGTTTTCCAGTCACACCTCAGGTACCTTTAAGACCAATGACTTA
CAAGGCAGCTGTAGATCTTAGCCACTTTTTAAAAGAAAAGGGGGGACTGGAAGGGCTAATTCACTCCCAA
CGAAGACAAGATATCCTTGATCTGTGGATCTACCACACACAAGGCTACTTCCCTGATTGGCAGAACTACA
CACCAGGGCCAGGGATCAGATATCCACTGACCTTTGGATGGTGCTACAAGCTAGTACCAGTTGAGCAAGA
GAAGGTAGAAGAAGCCAATGAAGGAGAGAACACCCGCTTGTTACACCCTGTGAGCCTGCATGGGATGGAT
GACCCGGAGAGAGAAGTATTAGAGTGGAGGTTTGACAGCCGCCTAGCATTTCATCACATGGCCCGAGAGC
TGCATCCGGACTGTACTGGGTCTCTCTGGTTAGACCAGATCTGAGCCTGGGAGCTCTCTGGCTAACTAGG
GAACCCACTGCTTAAGCCTCAATAAAGCTTGCCTTGAGTGCTTCAAGTAGTGTGTGCCCGTCTGTTGTGT
GACTCTGGTAACTAGAGATCCCTCAGACCCTTTTAGTCAGTGTGGAAAATCTCTAGCAGGGCCCGTTTAA
ACCCGCTGATCAGCCTCGACTGTGCCTTCTAGTTGCCAGCCATCTGTTGTTTGCCCCTCCCCCGTGCCTT
CCTTGACCCTGGAAGGTGCCACTCCCACTGTCCTTTCCTAATAAAATGAGGAAATTGCATCGCATTGTCT
GAGTAGGTGTCATTCTATTCTGGGGGGTGGGGTGGGGCAGGACAGCAAGGGGGAGGATTGGGAAGACAAT
AGCAGGCATGCTGGGGATGCGGTGGGCTCTATGGCTTCTGAGGCGGAAAGAACCAGCTGGGGCTCTAGGG
GGTATCCCC
[124 nt withheld, positions 4910-5033]
C
[91 nt withheld, positions 5035-5125]
A
[49 nt withheld, positions 5127-5175]
CCTTTGACGTTGGAGTCCACGTTCTTT
[37 nt withheld, positions 5203-5239]
ACCCTATCTCGGTCTATTCTTTTGATTTATAAGGGATTTTGCCGATTTCGGCCTATTGGTTAAAAAATGA
GCTGATTTAACAAAAATTTAACGCGAATTAATTCTGTGGAATGTGTGTCAGTTAGGGTGTGGAAAGTCCC
CAGGCTCCCCAGCAGGCAGAAGTATGCAAAGCATGCATCTCAATTAGTCAGCAACCAGGTGTGGAAAGTC
CCCAGGCTCCCCAGCAGGCAGAAGTATGCAAAGCATGCATCTCAATTAGTCAGCAACCATAGTCCCGCCC
CTAACTCCGCCCATCCCGCCCCTAACTCCGCCCAGTTCCGCCCATTCTCCGCCCCATGGCTGACTAATTT
TTTTTATTTATGCAGAGGCCGAGGCCGCCTCTGCCTCTGAGCTATTCCAGAAGTAGTGAGGAGGCTTTTT
TGGAGGCCTAGGCTTTTGCAAAAAGCTCCCGGGAGCTTGTATATCCATTTTCGGATCTGATCAGCACGTG
TTGACAATTAATCATCGGCATAGTATATCGGCATAGTATAATACGACAAGGTGAGGAACTAAACCATGGC
CAAGTTGACCAGTGCCGTTCCGGTGCTCACCGCGCGCGACGTCGCCGGAGCGGTCGAGTTCTGGACCGAC
CGGCTCGGGTTCTCCCGGGACTTCGTGGAGGACGACTTCGCCGGTGTGGTCCGGGACGACGTGACCCTGT
TCATCAGCGCGGTCCAGGACCAGGTGGTGCCGGACAACACCCTGGCCTGGGTGTGGGTGCGCGGCCTGGA
CGAGCTGTACGCCGAGTGGTCGGAGGTCGTGTCCACGAACTTCCGGGACGCCTCCGGGCCGGCCATGACC
GAGATCGGCGAGCAGCCGTGGGGGCGGGAGTTCGCCCTGCGCGACCCGGCCGGCAACTGCGTGCACTTCG
TGGCCGAGGAGCAGGACTGACACGTGCTACGAGATTTCGATTCCACCGCCGCCTTCTATGAAAGGTTGGG
CTTCGGAATCGTTTTCCGGGACGCCGGCTGGATGATCCTCCAGCGCGGGGATCTCATGCTGGAGTTCTTC
GCCCACCCCAACTTGTTTATTGCAGCTTATAATGGTTACAAATAAAGCAATAGCATCACAAATTTCACAA
ATAAAGCATTTTTTTCACTGCATTCTAGTTGTGGTTTGTCCAAACTCATCAATGTATCTTATCATGTCTG
TATACCGTCGACCTCTAGCTAGAGCTTGGCGTAATCATGGTCATAGCTGTTTCCTGTGTGAAATTGTTAT
CCGCTCACAATTCCACACAACATACGAGCCGGAAGCATAAAGTGTAAAGCCTGGGGTGCCTAATGAGTGA
GCTAACTCACATTAATTGCGTTGCGCTCACTGCCCGCTTTCCAGTCGGGAAACCTGTCGTGCCAGCTGCA
TTAATGAATCGGCCAACGCGCGGGGAGAGGCGGTTTGCGTATTGGGCGCTCTTCCGCTTCCTCGCTCACT
GACTCGCTGCGCTCGGTCGTTCGGCTGCGGCGAGCGGTATCAGCTCACTCAAAGGCGGTAATACGGTTAT
CCACAGAATCAGGGGATAACGCAGGAAAGAACATGTGAGCAAAAGGCCAGCAAAAGGCCAGGAACCGTAA
AAAGGCCGCGTTGCTGGCGTTTTTCCATAGGCTCCGCCCCCCTGACGAGCATCACAAAAATCGACGCTCA
AGTCAGAGGTGGCGAAACCCGACAGGACTATAAAGATACCAGGCGTTTCCCCCTGGAAGCTCCCTCGTGC
GCTCTCCTGTTCCGACCCTGCCGCTTACCGGATACCTGTCCGCCTTTCTCCCTTCGGGAAGCGTGGCGCT
TTCTCATAGCTCACGCTGTAGGTATCTCAGTTCGGTGTAGGTCGTTCGCTCCAAGCTGGGCTGTGTGCAC
GAACCCCCCGTTCAGCCCGACCGCTGCGCCTTATCCGGTAACTATCGTCTTGAGTCCAACCCGGTAAGAC
ACGACTTATCGCCACTGGCAGCAGCCACTGGTAACAGGATTAGCAGAGCGAGGTATGTAGGCGGTGCTAC
AGAGTTCTTGAAGTGGTGGCCTAACTACGGCTACACTAGAAGAACAGTATTTGGTATCTGCGCTCTGCTG
AAGCCAGTTACCTTCGGAAAAAGAGTTGGTAGCTCTTGATCCGGCAAACAAACCACCGCTGGTAGCGGTG
GTTTTTTTGTTTGCAAGCAGCAGATTACGCGCAGAAAAAAAGGATCTCAAGAAGATCCTTTGATCTTTTC
TACGGGGTCTGACGCTCAGTGGAACGAAAACTCACGTTAAGGGATTTTGGTCATGAGATTATCAAAAAGG
ATCTTCACCTAGATCCTTTTAAATTAAAAATGAAGTTTTAAATCAATCTAAAGTATATATGAGTAAACTT
GGTCTGACAGTTACCAATGCTTAATCAGTGAGGCACCTATCTCAGCGATCTGTCTATTTCGTTCATCCAT
AGTTGCCTGACTCCCCGTCGTGTAGATAACTACGATACGGGAGGGCTTACCATCTGGCCCCAGTGCTGCA
ATGATACCGCGAGACCCACGCTCACCGGCTCCAGATTTATCAGCAATAAACCAGCCAGCCGGAAGGGCCG
AGCGCAGAAGTGGTCCTGCAACTTTATCCGCCTCCATCCAGTCTATTAATTGTTGCCGGGAAGCTAGAGT
AAGTAGTTCGCCAGTTAATAGTTTGCGCAACGTTGTTGCCATTGCTACAGGCATCGTGGTGTCACGCTCG
TCGTTTGGTATGGCTTCATTCAGCTCCGGTTCCCAACGATCAAGGCGAGTTACATGATCCCCCATGTTGT
GCAAAAAAGCGGTTAGCTCCTTCGGTCCTCCGATCGTTGTCAGAAGTAAGTTGGCCGCAGTGTTATCACT
CATGGTTATGGCAGCACTGCATAATTCTCTTACTGTCATGCCATCCGTAAGATGCTTTTCTGTGACTGGT
GAGTACTCAACCAAGTCATTCTGAGAATAGTGTATGCGGCGACCGAGTTGCTCTTGCCCGGCGTCAATAC
GGGATAATACCGCGCCACATAGCAGAACTTTAAAAGTGCTCATCATTGGAAAACGTTCTTCGGGGCGAAA
ACTCTCAAGGATCTTACCGCTGTTGAGATCCAGTTCGATGTAACCCACTCGTGCACCCAACTGATCTTCA
GCATCTTTTACTTTCACCAGCGTTTCTGGGTGAGCAAAAACAGGAAGGCAAAATGCCGCAAAAAAGGGAA
TAAGGGCGACACGGAAATGTTGAATACTCATACTCTTCCTTTTTCAATATTATTGAAGCATTTATCAGGG
TTATTGTCTCATGAGCGGATACATATTTGAATGTATTTAGAAAAATAAACAAATAGGGGTTCCGCGCACA
TTTCCCCGAAAAGTGCCACCTGACGTCGACGGATCGGGAGATCTCCCGATCCCCTATGGTGCACTCTCAG
TACAATCTGCTCTGATGCCGCATAGTTAAGCCAGTATCTGCTCCCTGCTTGTGTGTTGGAGGTCGCTGAG
TAGTGCGCGAGCAAAATTTAAGCTACAACAAGGCAAGGCTTGACCGACAATTGCATGAAGAATCTGCTTA
GGGTTAGGCGTTTTGCGCTGCTTCG
Features (pLannotate 1.2.2; 32 found; start..end, strand, type, name):
     27..406     +  enhancer       CMV enhancer: human cytomegalovirus immediate early enhancer
    407..606     +  promoter       CMV promoter: human cytomegalovirus (CMV) immediate early promoter
    624..804     +  LTR            5' LTR (truncated): truncated 5' long terminal repeat (LTR) from HIV-1
    851..976     +  misc_feature   HIV-1 Ψ: packaging signal of human immunodeficiency virus type 1
    960..1323    +  CDS            HIV-1 gag (fragment): gag protein from human immunodeficiency virus 1; gag
   1469..1702    +  misc_feature   RRE: The Rev response element (RRE) of HIV-1 allows for Rev-dependent mRNA export from the nucleus to the cytoplasm.
   2079..2179    +  CDS            Rev (fragment): human immunodeficiency virus 1 (HIV-1) Rev protein; rev; enhances nuclear export of unspliced and incompletely spliced viral mRNAs
   2229..2346    +  misc_feature   cPPT/CTS: central polypurine tract and central termination sequence of HIV-1
   2403..2673    +  protein_bind   tetracycline response element: contains seven copies of the tetracycline operator tetO tetracycline repressor TetR
   2684..2701    +  misc_feature   MCS (fragment): pUC18/19 multiple cloning site
   2706..2744    +  promoter       minimal CMV promoter: human cytomegalovirus (CMV) immediate early promoter
   2856..3287    +  CDS            TSC22D1: T22D1_BOVIN - Experimental evidence at transcript level: Swiss-Prot protein existence level 2. Transcriptional repressor. Acts on the C-type natriuretic peptide (CNP) promoter (By similarity). From Bos taurus (Bovine).
   3297..3315    +  misc_feature   MCS (fragment): pBluescript multiple cloning site
   3315..3903    +  misc_feature   WPRE: woodchuck hepatitis virus posttranscriptional regulatory element
   3840..4421    +  CDS            nef (fragment): NEF_HV1H2 - Experimental evidence at protein level: Swiss-Prot protein existence level 1. Extracellular Nef protein targets CD4(+) T-lymphocytes for apoptosis by interacting with CXCR4 surface receptors. From Human immunodeficiency virus type 1 group M subtype B (isolate HXB2) (HIV-1).
   4428..4608    +  LTR            5' LTR (truncated): truncated 5' long terminal repeat (LTR) from HIV-1
   4640..4864    +  polyA_signal   bGH poly(A) signal: bovine growth hormone polyadenylation signal
   4868..4889    +  promoter       SV40 promoter (fragment): SV40 enhancer and early promoter
   4910..5338    +  rep_origin     f1 ori (sequence partly withheld): f1 bacteriophage origin of replication; arrow indicates direction of (+) strand synthesis
   5352..5681    +  promoter       SV40 promoter: SV40 enhancer and early promoter
   5729..5776    +  promoter       EM7 promoter: synthetic bacterial promoter&nbsp
   5795..6169    +  CDS            BleoR: antibiotic-binding protein; Sh ble from Streptoalloteichus hindustanus; confers resistance to bleomycin, phleomycin, and Zeocin™
   6179..6304    +  CDS            ble (fragment): BLE_KLEPN - Experimental evidence at protein level: Swiss-Prot protein existence level 1. Binding protein with a strong affinity to the bleomycin family of antibiotics. Binds to CL990; an antimitotic-antibiotic compound. From Klebsiella pneumoniae.
   6299..6420    +  polyA_signal   SV40 poly(A) signal: SV40 polyadenylation signal
   6493..6509    -  protein_bind   lac operator: The lac repressor binds to the lac operator to inhibit transcription in E. coli. This inhibition can be relieved by adding lactose or isopropyl-β-D-thiogalactopyranoside (IPTG). lac repressor encoded by lacI
   6517..6547    -  promoter       lac promoter: promoter for the E. coli lac operon
   6562..6583    -  protein_bind   CAP binding site: CAP binding activates transcription in the presence of cAMP. E. coli catabolite activator protein
   6596..6688    -  CDS            lacI (fragment): lac repressor; lacI; The lac repressor binds to the lac operator to inhibit transcription in E. coli. This inhibition can be relieved by adding lactose or isopropyl-β-D-thiogalactopyranoside (IPTG).
   6871..7459    -  rep_origin     ori: high-copy-number ColE1/pMB1/pBR322/pUC origin of replication
   7630..8490    -  CDS            AmpR: β-lactamase; bla; confers resistance to ampicillin, carbenicillin, and related antibiotics
   8491..8595    -  promoter       AmpR promoter: bla
   8654..8706    -  misc_feature   bom (fragment): basis of mobility region from pBR322
