[The description below was written by a language model from this plasmid's Addgene catalogue record and pLannotate feature annotations shown in this document.]
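Description:
pFUW-TetO-TSC22D1 is a lentiviral transfer plasmid of about 8.8 kb, built on the pFUW-TetO backbone for doxycycline-inducible expression of human TSC22D1 in mammalian cells. It is propagated in E. coli through a high-copy ColE1/pUC-type origin with ampicillin selection (AmpR under its own bla promoter). The backbone also carries an f1 origin and an SV40/EM7-driven BleoR cassette that could provide Zeocin selection. This cassette lies outside the LTR-flanked region, so it would not be carried into transduced cells by the virus.

The viral portion begins with a CMV enhancer/promoter fused to a truncated HIV-1 5' LTR, which drives transcription of the genomic RNA in packaging cells. It is followed by the Ψ packaging signal with a gag fragment, the RRE for Rev-dependent nuclear export, and the cPPT/CTS. Inside this frame, a tetracycline response element with seven tetO copies is coupled to a minimal CMV promoter; this is what the catalogue's "CMV" promoter entry corresponds to for the insert. It controls the roughly 435 bp TSC22D1 coding sequence, which was cloned between XbaI and BstBI sites. The annotation tool matched this ORF to the bovine ortholog, but the record lists the insert as human. No tag or reporter is annotated. A WPRE downstream enhances transcript expression, followed by the 3' LTR region and a bGH polyadenylation signal.

No tetracycline transactivator is annotated on the plasmid, so induction requires one supplied separately in the target cells. The associated publication concerns screening of transcription factors underlying dendritic cell diversity, which suggests the construct was used for induced expression of this factor in such screens.
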