Addgene plasmid #207229: pFUW-TetO-TSC22D1
Purpose: doxycycline-inducible expression of Human TSC22D1 in mammalian cells
Depositing lab: Filipe Pereira. Depositing organization: Center for Neuroscience and Cell Biology, University of Coimbra. Publication: Anchored screening identifies transcription factor blueprints underlying dendritic cell diversity and subset-specific anti-tumor immunity. Henriques-Oliveira L, Altman AR, Kurochkin I, Ascic E, Halitzki E, Matei A, Pértiga-Cabral D, Ulmert I, Holst S, Nair MS, Cunha PP, Park S, Vergani S, Kharas MG, Yuan J, Lahl K, Rosa FF, Pires CF, Pereira C-F. Immunity. 58, 1-20. October 2025. 10.1016/j.immuni.2025.08.001.
Backbone
  Vector backbone: pFUW-TetO
  Vector type: Mammalian Expression, Lentiviral
Growth in bacteria
  Bacterial resistance: Ampicillin, 100 μg/mL
  Growth temperature: 37°C
  Growth strain: NEB Stable
  Copy number: High Copy
Gene/Insert
  Gene/Insert name: pFUW-TetO-TSC22D1
  Species: H. sapiens (human)
  Insert size (bp): 435
  Promoter: CMV
  Cloning method: Restriction Enzyme; 5′ cloning site XbaI (unknown if destroyed); 3′ cloning site BstBI (unknown if destroyed)
  Sequencing primers: 5′ TCCACGCTGTTTTGACCTCC
Terms and licenses: Academic/Nonprofit Terms; Industry Terms: Not Available to Industry
How to cite: pFUW-TetO-TSC22D1 was a gift from Filipe Pereira (Addgene plasmid # 207229 ; http://n2t.net/addgene:207229 ; RRID:Addgene_207229)
